>Addgene plasmid #71209 | pJBL2184 | depositor full sequence | sequence record 127163 | pJBL2184 sequence 3405 bps
GAATTCTAAAGATCTTTGACAGCTAGCTCAGTCCTAGGTATAATACTAGTGTGTCTACCAGGAACCGTAA
AATCCTGATTACAAAATTTGTTTATGACATTTTTTGTAATCAGGATTTTTTTTGGATCTAGGAGGAAGGA
TCTATGAGCAAAGGAGAAGAACTTTTCACTGGAGTTGTCCCAATTCTTGTTGAATTAGATGGTGATGTTA
ATGGGCACAAATTTTCTGTCCGTGGAGAGGGTGAAGGTGATGCTACAAACGGAAAACTCACCCTTAAATT
TATTTGCACTACTGGAAAACTACCTGTTCCGTGGCCAACACTTGTCACTACTCTGACCTATGGTGTTCAA
TGCTTTTCCCGTTATCCGGATCACATGAAACGGCATGACTTTTTCAAGAGTGCCATGCCCGAAGGTTATG
TACAGGAACGCACTATATCTTTCAAAGATGACGGGACCTACAAGACGCGTGCTGAAGTCAAGTTTGAAGG
TGATACCCTTGTTAATCGTATCGAGTTAAAGGGTATTGATTTTAAAGAAGATGGAAACATTCTTGGACAC
AAACTCGAGTACAACTTTAACTCACACAATGTATACATCACGGCAGACAAACAAAAGAATGGAATCAAAG
CTAACTTCAAAATTCGCCACAACGTTGAAGATGGTTCCGTTCAACTAGCAGACCATTATCAACAAAATAC
TCCAATTGGCGATGGCCCTGTCCTTTTACCAGACAACCATTACCTGTCGACACAATCTGTCCTTTCGAAA
GATCCCAACGAAAAGCGTGACCACATGGTCCTTCTTGAGTTTGTAACTGCTGCTGGGATTACACATGGCA
TGGATGAGCTCTACAAATAAGGATCTGAAGCTTGGGCCCGAACAAAAACTCATCTCAGAAGAGGATCTGA
ATAGCGCCGTCGACCATCATCATCATCATCATTGAGTTTAAACGGTCTCCAGCTTGGCTGTTTTGGCGGA
TGAGAGAAGATTTTCAGCCTGATACAGATTAAATCAGAACGCAGAAGCGGTCTGATAAAACAGAATTTGC
CTGGCGGCAGTAGCGCGGTGGTCCCACCTGACCCCATGCCGAACTCAGAAGTGAAACGCCGTAGCGCCGA
TGGTAGTGTGGGGTCTCCCCATGCGAGAGTAGGGAACTGCCAGGCATCAAATAAAACGAAAGGCTCAGTC
GAAAGACTGGGCCTTTCGTTTTATCTGTTGTTTGTCGGTGAACTGGATCCTTACTCGAGTCTAGACTGCA
GTTGATCGGGCACGTAAGAGGTTCCAACTTTCACCATAATGAAATAAGATCACTACCGGGCGTATTTTTT
GAGTTATCGAGATTTTCAGGAGCTAAGGAAGCTAAAATGGAGAAAAAAATCACTGGATATACCACCGTTG
ATATATCCCAATGGCATCGTAAAGAACATTTTGAGGCATTTCAGTCAGTTGCTCAATGTACCTATAACCA
GACCGTTCAGCTGGATATTACGGCCTTTTTAAAGACCGTAAAGAAAAATAAGCACAAGTTTTATCCGGCC
TTTATTCACATTCTTGCCCGCCTGATGAATGCTCATCCGGAATTTCGTATGGCAATGAAAGACGGTGAGC
TGGTGATATGGGATAGTGTTCACCCTTGTTACACCGTTTTCCATGAGCAAACTGAAACGTTTTCATCGCT
CTGGAGTGAATACCACGACGATTTCCGGCAGTTTCTACACATATATTCGCAAGATGTGGCGTGTTACGGT
GAAAACCTGGCCTATTTCCCTAAAGGGTTTATTGAGAATATGTTTTTCGTCTCAGCCAATCCCTGGGTGA
GTTTCACCAGTTTTGATTTAAACGTGGCCAATATGGACAACTTCTTCGCCCCCGTTTTCACCATGGGCAA
ATATTATACGCAAGGCGACAAGGTGCTGATGCCGCTGGCGATTCAGGTTCATCATGCCGTTTGTGATGGC
TTCCATGTCGGCAGAATGCTTAATGAATTACAACAGTACTGCGATGAGTGGCAGGGCGGGGCGTAATTTG
ATATCGAGCTCGCTTGGACTCCTGTTGATAGATCCAGTAATGACCTCAGAACTCCATCTGGATTTGTTCA
GAACGCTCGGTTGCCGCCGGGCGTTTTTTATTGGTGAGAATCCAAGCCTCCGATCAACGTCTCATTTTCG
CCAAAAGTTGGCCCAGGGCTTCCCGGTATCAACAGGGACACCAGGATTTATTTATTCTGCGAAGTGATCT
TCCGTCACAGGTATTTATTCGGCGCAAAGTGCGTCGGGTGATGCTGCCAACTTACTGATTTAGTGTATGA
TGGTGTTTTTGAGGTGCTCCAGTGGCTTCTGTTTCTATCAGCTGTCCCTCCTGTTCAGCTACTGACGGGG
TGGTGCGTAACGGCAAAAGCACCGCCGGACATCAGCGCTAGCGGAGTGTATACTGGCTTACTATGTTGGC
ACTGATGAGGGTGTCAGTGAAGTGCTTCATGTGGCAGGAGAAAAAAGGCTGCACCGGTGCGTCAGCAGAA
TATGTGATACAGGATATATTCCGCTTCCTCGCTCACTGACTCGCTACGCTCGGTCGTTCGACTGCGGCGA
GCGGAAATGGCTTACGAACGGGGCGGAGATTTCCTGGAAGATGCCAGGAAGATACTTAACAGGGAAGTGA
GAGGGCCGCGGCAAAGCCGTTTTTCCATAGGCTCCGCCCCCCTGACAAGCATCACGAAATCTGACGCTCA
AATCAGTGGTGGCGAAACCCGACAGGACTATAAAGATACCAGGCGTTTCCCCCTGGCGGCTCCCTCGTGC
GCTCTCCTGTTCCTGCCTTTCGGTTTACCGGTGTCATTCCGCTGTTATGGCCGCGTTTGTCTCATTCCAC
GCCTGACACTCAGTTCCGGGTAGGCAGTTCGCTCCAAGCTGGACTGTATGCACGAACCCCCCGTTCAGTC
CGACCGCTGCGCCTTATCCGGTAACTATCGTCTTGAGTCCAACCCGGAAAGACATGCAAAAGCACCACTG
GCAGCAGCCACTGGTAATTGATTTAGAGGAGTTAGTCTTGAAGTCATGCGCCGGTTAAGGCTAAACTGAA
AGGACAAGTTTTGGTGACTGCGCTCCTCCAAGCCAGTTACCTCGGTTCAAAGAGTTGGTAGCTCAGAGAA
CCTTCGAAAAACCGCCCTGCAAGGCGGTTTTTTCGTTTTCAGAGCAAGAGATTACGCGCAGACCAAAACG
ATCTCAAGAAGATCATCTTATTAATCAGATAAAATATTTCTAGATTTCAGTGCAATTTATCTCTTCAAAT
GTAGCACCTGAAGTCAGCCCCATACGATATAAGTTGTAATTCTCATGTTTGACAGCTTATCATCGATAAG
CTTCCGATGGCGCGCCGAGAGGCTTTACACTTTATGCTTCCGGCT
Features (pLannotate 1.2.2; 13 found; start..end, strand, type, name):
     16..50      +  promoter       J23119(SpeI) promoter: bacterial promoter (Registry of Standard Biological Parts BBa J23119) modified to end with an SpeI site
    144..857     +  CDS            Superfolder GFP: Superfolder GFP is a basic (constitutively fluorescent) green fluorescent protein published in 2005, derived from Aequorea victoria. It is reported to be a very rapidly-maturing weak dimer.
    925..942     +  CDS            capTEV™ (fragment): composite tag for in vivo biotinylation, TEV protease cleavage, and 6xHis tagging
   1049..1164    +  ncRNA          5S rRNA: Accession: RF00001 - 5S ribosomal RNA
   1168..1214    +  terminator     rrnB T1 terminator: transcription terminator T1 from the E. coli rrnB gene
   1269..1366    +  promoter       cat promoter: promoter of the E. coli cat gene encoding chloramphenicol acetyltransferase
   1367..2023    +  CDS            cat: CAT_ECOLX - Experimental evidence at protein level: Swiss-Prot protein existence level 1. This enzyme is an effector of chloramphenicol resistance in bacteria. From Escherichia coli. This protein is used as a marker in many commonly used cloning vectors, such as pACYC184.
   2047..2141    +  terminator     lambda t0 terminator: transcription terminator from phage lambda
   2277..2420    +  mobile_element IS1 (fragment): prokaryotic transposable element IS1
   2539..2594    -  rep_origin     RSF ori (fragment): Plasmids containing the RSF 1030 origin of replication can be propagated in E. coli cells that contain additional plasmids with compatible origins.
   2682..3227    -  rep_origin     p15A ori: Plasmids containing the medium-copy-number p15A origin of replication can be propagated in E. coli cells that contain a second plasmid with the ColE1 origin.
   3339..3363    +  promoter       tet promoter (fragment): E. coli promoter for tetracycline efflux protein gene
   3384..3405    +  promoter       lac UV5 promoter (fragment): E. coli lac promoter with an "up" mutation
