[The description below was written by a language model from this plasmid's Addgene catalogue record and pLannotate feature annotations shown in this document.]
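Description:
pJBL2184 is a 3,405 bp custom bacterial expression plasmid built for synthetic biology work in E. coli, catalogued as the "pbuE sense" expression plasmid. It replicates from a p15A origin, listed as low copy in the record, which is compatible with ColE1-type plasmids and so allows a second plasmid to be maintained in the same cell. Selection is by chloramphenicol, through a cat gene driven by its own promoter and followed by the lambda t0 terminator. The short IS1, RSF ori, tet promoter and lac UV5 promoter matches in the feature table are fragments, most likely backbone remnants or chance partial hits rather than functional parts.

The payload is a single constitutive transcription unit. The strong synthetic promoter BBa_J23119 (in the variant ending with an SpeI site) sits about 90 bp upstream of a superfolder GFP coding sequence. This intervening stretch is not annotated, but by position it presumably holds the "pbuE Sense" insert named in the catalogue, though the record does not describe its sequence or structure. Downstream of the GFP coding sequence are a short 6xHis-type tag fragment, a 5S rRNA segment and the rrnB T1 terminator, which together end the transcript. With a regulatory RNA element placed in the leader of a fluorescent reporter, GFP output reads out whether transcription proceeds through that element. The plasmid comes from work on engineering small transcription-activating RNAs, where a sense target plasmid of this kind would typically be paired with a compatible plasmid expressing a trans-acting RNA. The record itself does not detail that pairing or the mechanism of the pbuE-derived element.
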