Addgene plasmid #71209: pJBL2184
Purpose: pbuE Sense Expression Plasmid
Depositing lab: Julius Lucks. Depositing organization: Cornell University. Publication: Creating small transcription activating RNAs. Chappell J, Takahashi MK, Lucks JB. Nat Chem Biol. 2015 Mar;11(3):214-20. doi: 10.1038/nchembio.1737. Epub 2015 Feb 2. PubMed 25643173.
Backbone
  Vector backbone: Custom
  Backbone manufacturer: N/A
  Total vector size (bp): 3405
  Vector type: Bacterial Expression, Synthetic Biology
Growth in bacteria
  Bacterial resistance: Chloramphenicol, 25 μg/mL
  Growth temperature: 37°C
  Growth strain: NEB Stable
  Copy number: Low Copy
Gene/Insert
  Gene/Insert name: pbuE Sense
  Promoter: BBa_J23119
  Cloning method: Unknown
  Sequencing primers: 5′ aaatgtagcacctgaagtcagcccc; 3′ ctcaatgatgatgatgatgatggtc
Terms and licenses: Academic/Nonprofit Terms; Industry Terms: Not Available to Industry
How to cite: pJBL2184 was a gift from Julius Lucks (Addgene plasmid # 71209 ; http://n2t.net/addgene:71209 ; RRID:Addgene_71209)
