>Addgene plasmid #71209 | pJBL2184 | addgene partial sequence | sequence record 135884 | pRJPaph-R1 5'-GGAAATCGTCGTGGTATTCAc-3'
GTTTCAGTTTGCTCATGGAAAACGGTGTAACAAGGGTGAACACTATCCCATATCACCAGCTCACCGTCTT
TCATTGCCATACGAAATTCCGGATGAGCATTCATCAGGCGGGCAAGAATGTGAATAAAGGCCGGATAAAA
CTTGTGCTTATTTTTCTTTACGGTCTTTAAAAAGGCCGTAATATCCAGCTGAACGGTCTGGTTATAGGTA
CATTGAGCAACTGACTGAAATGCCTCAAAATGTTCTTTACGATGCCATTGGGATATATCAACGGTGGTAT
ATCCAGTGATTTTTTTCTCCATTTTAGCTTCCTTAGCTCCTGAAAATCTCGATAACTCAAAAAATACGCC
CGGTAGTGATCTTATTTCATTATGGTGAAAGTTGGAACCTCTTACGTGCCCGATCAACTGCAGTCTAGAC
TCGAGTAAGGATCCAGTTCACCGACAAACAACAGATAAAACGAAAGGCCCAGTCTTTCGACTGAGCCTTT
CGTTTTATTTGATGCCTGGCAGTTCCCTACTCTCGCATGGGGAGACCCCACACTACCATCGGCGCTACGG
CGTTTCACTTCTGAGTTCGGCATGGGGTCAGGTGGGACCACCGCGCTACTGCCGCCAGGCAAATTCTGTT
TTATCAGACCGCTTCTGCGTTCTGATTTAATCTGTATCAGGCTGAAAATCTTCTCTCATCCGCCAAAACA
GCCAAGCTGGAGACCGTTTAAACTCAATGATGATGATGATGATGGTCGACGGCGCTATTCAGATCCTCTT
CTGAGATGAGTTTTTGTTCGGGCCCAAGCTTCAGATCCTTATTTGTAGAGCTCATCCATGCCATGTG
