>Addgene plasmid #71209 | pJBL2184 | addgene partial sequence | sequence record 137579 | p15A-F 5'-gattacgcgcagaccaaaac-3'
TCTTATTAATCAGATAAAATATTTCTAGATTTCAGTGCAATTTATCTCTTCAAATGTAGCACCTGAAGTC
AGCCCCATACGATATAAGTTGTAATTCTCATGTTTGACAGCTTATCATCGATAAGCTTCCGATGGCGCGC
CGAGAGGCTTTACACTTTATGCTTCCGGCTGAATTCTAAAGATCTTTGACAGCTAGCTCAGTCCTAGGTA
TAATACTAGTGTGTCTACCAGGAACCGTAAAATCCTGATTACAAAATTTGTTTATGACATTTTTTGTAAT
CAGGATTTTTTTTGGATCTAGGAGGAAGGATCTATGAGCAAAGGAGAAGAACTTTTCACTGGAGTTGTCC
CAATTCTTGTTGAATTAGATGGTGATGTTAATGGGCACAAATTTTCTGTCCGTGGAGAGGGTGAAGGTGA
TGCTACAAACGGAAAACTCACCCTTAAATTTATTTGCACTACTGGAAAACTACCTGTTCCGTGGCCAACA
CTTGTCACTACTCTGACCTATGGTGTTCAATGCTTTTCCCGTTATCCGGATCACATGAAACGGCATGACT
TTTTCAAGAGTGCCATGCCCGAAGGTTATGTACAGGAACGCACTATATCTTTCAAAGATGACGGGACCTA
CAAGACGCGTGCTGAAGTCAAGTTTGAAGGTGATACCCTTGTTAATCGTATCGAGTTAAAGGGTATTGAT
TTTAAAGAAGATGGAAACATTCTTGGACACAAACTCGAGTACAACTTTAACTCACACAATGTATACATCA
CGGCAGACAAACAAAAGAATGGAATCAAAGCTAACTTCAAAATTCGCCACAACGTTGAAGATGGTTCCGT
TCAACTAGCAGACCATTATCAACAAAA
